>Addgene plasmid #224362 | PT7lacO-His6-AlaRS | addgene full sequence | sequence record 443390 | Addgene NGS Result
AAAGCCCGAAAGGAAGCTGAGTTGGCTGCTGCCACCGCTGAGCAATAACTAGCATAACCCCTTGGGGCCT
CTAAACGGGTCTTGAGGGGTTTTTTGCTGAAAGGAGGAACTATATCCGGATTGGCGAATGGG
[124 nt withheld, positions 133-256]
C
[91 nt withheld, positions 258-348]
A
[49 nt withheld, positions 350-398]
CCTTTGACGTTGGAGTCCACGTTCTTT
[37 nt withheld, positions 426-462]
ACCCTATCTCGGTCTATTCTTTTGATTTATAAGGGATTTTGCCGATTTCGGCCTATTGGTTAAAAAATGA
GCTGATTTAACAAAAATTTAACGCGAATTTTAACAAAATATTAACGCTTACAATTTAGGTGGCACTTTTC
GGGGAAATGTGCGCGGAACCCCTATTTGTTTATTTTTCTAAATACATTCAAATATGTATCCGCTCATGAG
ACAATAACCCTGATAAATGCTTCAATAATATTGAAAAAGGAAGAGTATGAGTATTCAACATTTCCGTGTC
GCCCTTATTCCCTTTTTTGCGGCATTTTGCCTTCCTGTTTTTGCTCACCCAGAAACGCTGGTGAAAGTAA
AAGATGCTGAAGATCAGTTGGGTGCACGAGTGGGTTACATCGAACTGGATCTCAACAGCGGTAAGATCCT
TGAGAGTTTTCGCCCCGAAGAACGTTTTCCAATGATGAGCACTTTTAAAGTTCTGCTATGTGGCGCGGTA
TTATCCCGTATTGACGCCGGGCAAGAGCAACTCGGTCGCCGCATACACTATTCTCAGAATGACTTGGTTG
AGTACTCACCAGTCACAGAAAAGCATCTTACGGATGGCATGACAGTAAGAGAATTATGCAGTGCTGCCAT
AACCATGAGTGATAACACTGCGGCCAACTTACTTCTGACAACGATCGGAGGACCGAAGGAGCTAACCGCT
TTTTTGCACAACATGGGGGATCATGTAACTCGCCTTGATCGTTGGGAACCGGAGCTGAATGAAGCCATAC
CAAACGACGAGCGTGACACCACGATGCCTGCAGCAATGGCAACAACGTTGCGCAAACTATTAACTGGCGA
ACTACTTACTCTAGCTTCCCGGCAACAATTAATAGACTGGATGGAGGCGGATAAAGTTGCAGGACCACTT
CTGCGCTCGGCCCTTCCGGCTGGCTGGTTTATTGCTGATAAATCTGGAGCCGGTGAGCGTGGGTCTCGCG
GTATCATTGCAGCACTGGGGCCAGATGGTAAGCCCTCCCGTATCGTAGTTATCTACACGACGGGGAGTCA
GGCAACTATGGATGAACGAAATAGACAGATCGCTGAGATAGGTGCCTCACTGATTAAGCATTGGTAACTG
TCAGACCAAGTTTACTCATATATACTTTAGATTGATTTAAAACTTCATTTTTAATTTAAAAGGATCTAGG
TGAAGATCCTTTTTGATAATCTCATGACCAAAATCCCTTAACGTGAGTTTTCGTTCCACTGAGCGTCAGA
CCCCGTAGAAAAGATCAAAGGATCTTCTTGAGATCCTTTTTTTCTGCGCGTAATCTGCTGCTTGCAAACA
AAAAAACCACCGCTACCAGCGGTGGTTTGTTTGCCGGATCAAGAGCTACCAACTCTTTTTCCGAAGGTAA
CTGGCTTCAGCAGAGCGCAGATACCAAATACTGTCCTTCTAGTGTAGCCGTAGTTAGGCCACCACTTCAA
GAACTCTGTAGCACCGCCTACATACCTCGCTCTGCTAATCCTGTTACCAGTGGCTGCTGCCAGTGGCGAT
AAGTCGTGTCTTACCGGGTTGGACTCAAGACGATAGTTACCGGATAAGGCGCAGCGGTCGGGCTGAACGG
GGGGTTCGTGCACACAGCCCAGCTTGGAGCGAACGACCTACACCGAACTGAGATACCTACAGCGTGAGCT
ATGAGAAAGCGCCACGCTTCCCGAAGGGAGAAAGGCGGACAGGTATCCGGTAAGCGGCAGGGTCGGAACA
GGAGAGCGCACGAGGGAGCTTCCAGGGGGAAACGCCTGGTATCTTTATAGTCCTGTCGGGTTTCGCCACC
TCTGACTTGAGCGTCGATTTTTGTGATGCTCGTCAGGGGGGCGGAGCCTATGGAAAAACGCCAGCAACGC
GGCCTTTTTACGGTTCCTGGCCTTTTGCTGGCCTTTTGCTCACATGTTCTTTCCTGCGTTATCCCCTGAT
TCTGTGGATAACCGTATTACCGCCTTTGAGTGAGCTGATACCGCTCGCCGCAGCCGAACGACCGAGCGCA
GCGAGTCAGTGAGCGAGGAAGCGGAAGAGCGCCTGATGCGGTATTTTCTCCTTACGCATCTGTGCGGTAT
TTCACACCGCAATGGTGCACTCTCAGTACAATCTGCTCTGATGCCGCATAGTTAAGCCAGTATACACTCC
GCTATCGCTACGTGACTGGGTCATGGCTGCGCCCCGACACCCGCCAACACCCGCTGACGCGCCCTGACGG
GCTTGTCTGCTCCCGGCATCCGCTTACAGACAAGCTGTGACCGTCTCCGGGAGCTGCATGTGTCAGAGGT
TTTCACCGTCATCACCGAAACGCGCGAGGCAGCTGCGGTAAAGCTCATCAGCGTGGTCGTGAAGCGATTC
ACAGATGTCTGCCTGTTCATCCGCGTCCAGCTCGTTGAGTTTCTCCAGAAGCGTTAATGTCTGGCTTCTG
ATAAAGCGGGCCATGTTAAGGGCGGTTTTTTCCTGTTTGGTCACTGATGCCTCCGTGTAAGGGGGATTTC
TGTTCATGGGGGTAATGATACCGATGAAACGAGAGAGGATGCTCACGATACGGGTTACTGATGATGAACA
TGCCCGGTTACTGGAACGTTGTGAGGGTAAACAACTGGCGGTATGGATGCGGCGGGACCAGAGAAAAATC
ACTCAGGGTCAATGCCAGCGCTTCGTTAATACAGATGTAGGTGTTCCACAGGGTAGCCAGCAGCATCCTG
CGATGCAGATCCGGAACATAATGGTGCAGGGCGCTGACTTCCGCGTTTCCAGACTTTACGAAACACGGAA
ACCGAAGACCATTCATGTTGTTGCTCAGGTCGCAGACGTTTTGCAGCAGCAGTCGCTTCACGTTCGCTCG
CGTATCGGTGATTCATTCTGCTAACCAGTAAGGCAACCCCGCCAGCCTAGCCGGGTCCTCAACGACAGGA
GCACGATCATGCGCACCCGTGGGGCCGCCATGCCGGCGATAATGGCCTGCTTCTCGCCGAAACGTTTGGT
GGCGGGACCAGTGACGAAGGCTTGAGCGAGGGCGTGCAAGATTCCGAATACCGCAAGCGACAGGCCGATC
ATCGTCGCGCTCCAGCGAAAGCGGTCCTCGCCGAAAATGACCCAGAGCGCTGCCGGCACCTGTCCTACGA
GTTGCATGATAAAGAAGACAGTCATAAGTGCGGCGACGATAGTCATGCCCCGCGCCCACCGGAAGGAGCT
GACTGGGTTGAAGGCTCTCAAGGGCATCGGTCGAGATCCCGGTGCCTAATGAGTGAGCTAACTTACATTA
ATTGCGTTGCGCTCACTGCCCGCTTTCCAGTCGGGAAACCTGTCGTGCCAGCTGCATTAATGAATCGGCC
AACGCGCGGGGAGAGGCGGTTTGCGTATTGGGCGCCAGGGTGGTTTTTCTTTTCACCAGTGAGACGGGCA
ACAGCTGATTGCCCTTCACCGCCTGGCCCTGAGAGAGTTGCAGCAAGCGGTCCACGCTGGTTTGCCCCAG
CAGGCGAAAATCCTGTTTGATGGTGGTTAACGGCGGGATATAACATGAGCTGTCTTCGGTATCGTCGTAT
CCCACTACCGAGATATCCGCACCAACGCGCAGCCCGGACTCGGTAATGGCGCGCATTGCGCCCAGCGCCA
TCTGATCGTTGGCAACCAGCATCGCAGTGGGAACGATGCCCTCATTCAGCATTTGCATGGTTTGTTGAAA
ACCGGACATGGCACTCCAGTCGCCTTCCCGTTCCGCTATCGGCTGAATTTGATTGCGAGTGAGATATTTA
TGCCAGCCAGCCAGACGCAGACGCGCCGAGACAGAACTTAATGGGCCCGCTAACAGCGCGATTTGCTGGT
GACCCAATGCGACCAGATGCTCCACGCCCAGTCGCGTACCGTCTTCATGGGAGAAAATAATACTGTTGAT
GGGTGTCTGGTCAGAGACATCAAGAAATAACGCCGGAACATTAGTGCAGGCAGCTTCCACAGCAATGGCA
TCCTGGTCATCCAGCGGATAGTTAATGATCAGCCCACTGACGCGTTGCGCGAGAAGATTGTGCACCGCCG
CTTTACAGGCTTCGACGCCGCTTCGTTCTACCATCGACACCACCACGCTGGCACCCAGTTGATCGGCGCG
AGATTTAATCGCCGCGACAATTTGCGACGGCGCGTGCAGGGCCAGACTGGAGGTGGCAACGCCAATCAGC
AACGACTGTTTGCCCGCCAGTTGTTGTGCCACGCGGTTGGGAATGTAATTCAGCTCCGCCATCGCCGCTT
CCACTTTTTCCCGCGTTTTCGCAGAAACGTGGCTGGCCTGGTTCACCACGCGGGAAACGGTCTGATAAGA
GACACCGGCATACTCTGCGACATCGTATAACGTTACTGGTTTCACATTCACCACCCTGAATTGACTCTCT
TCCGGGCGCTATCATGCCATACCGCGAAAGGTTTTGCGCCATTCGATGGTGTCCGGGATCTCGACGCTCT
CCCTTATGCGACTCCTGCATTAGGAAGCAGCCCAGTAGTAGGTTGAGGCCGTTGAGCACCGCCGCCGCAA
GGAATGGTGCATGCAAGGAGATGGCGCCCAACAGTCCCCCGGCCACGGGGCCTGCCACCATACCCACGCC
GAAACAAGCGCTCATGAGCCCGAAGTGGCGAGCCCGATCTTCCCCATCGGTGATGTCGGCGATATAGGCG
CCAGCAACCGCACCTGTGGCGCCGGTGATGCCGGCCACGATGCGTCCGGCGTAGAGGATCGAGATCTCGA
TCCCGCGAAATTAATACGACTCACTATAGGGGAATTGTGAGCGGATAACAATTCCCCTCTAGAAATAATT
TTGTTTAACTTTAAGAAGGAGATATACATATGAGAGGATCGCATCACCATCACCATCACGGATCCGCATG
CGATGACGATGACAAAAGCAACAGCACCGCTGAGATCCGTCAGGCGTTTCTCGACTTTTTCCATAGTAAG
GGACATCAGGTAGTTGCCAGCAGCTCCCTGGTACCCCATAACGACCCAACTTTGTTGTTTACCAACGCCG
GGATGAACCAGTTCAAGGATGTGTTCCTTGGGCTCGACAAGCGTAATTATTCCCGCGCTACCACTTCCCA
ACGCTGCGTGCGTGCGGGTGGTAAACACAACGACCTGGAAAACGTCGGTTACACCGCGCGTCACCATACC
TTCTTCGAAATGCTGGGCAACTTCAGCTTCGGCGACTATTTCAAACACGATGCCATTCAGTTTGCATGGG
AACTGCTGACCAGCGAAAAATGGTTTGCCCTGCCGAAAGAGCGTCTGTGGGTTACCGTCTATGAAAGCGA
CGACGAAGCCTACGAAATCTGGGAAAAAGAAGTAGGGATCCCGCGCGAACGTATTATTCGCATCGGCGAT
AACAAAGGTGCGCCATACGCATCTGACAACTTCTGGCAGATGGGTGACACTGGTCCGTGCGGCCCGTGCA
CCGAAATCTTCTACGATCACGGCGACCACATTTGGGGGGGCCCTCCGGGAAGCCCGGAAGAAGACGGCGA
CCGCTACATTGAGATCTGGAACATCGTCTTCATGCAGTTCAACCGCCAGGCCGATGGCACGATGGAACCG
CTGCCGAAGCCGTCTGTAGATACCGGTATGGGTCTGGAGCGTATTGCTGCGGTGCTGCAACACGTTAACT
CTAACTATGACATCGACCTGTTCCGCACGCTGATCCAGGCGGTAGCGAAAGTCACTGGCGCAACCGATCT
GAGCAATAAATCGCTGCGCGTAATCGCTGACCACATTCGTTCTTGTGCGTTCCTAATCGCGGATGGCGTA
ATGCCGTCCAATGAAAACCGTGGTTATGTACTGCGTCGTATCATTCGTCGCGCAGTGCGTCACGGTAATA
TGCTCGGCGCGAAAGAAACCTTCTTCTACAAACTGGTTGGTCCGCTGATCGACGTTATGGGCTCTGCGGG
TGAAGACCTGAAACGCCAGCAGGCGCAGGTTGAGCAGGTGCTGAAGACTGAAGAAGAGCAGTTTGCTCGT
ACTCTGGAGCGCGGTCTGGCGTTGCTGGATGAAGAGCTGGCAAAACTTTCTGGTGATACGCTGGATGGTG
AAACTGCTTTCCGTCTGTACGACACCTATGGCTTCCCGGTTGACCTGACGGCTGATGTTTGTCGTGAGCG
CAACATCAAAGTTGACGAAGCTGGTTTTGAAGCTGCAATGGAAGAGCAGCGTCGTCGCGCGCGCGAAGCC
AGCGGCTTTGGTGCCGATTACAACGCAATGATCCGTGTTGACAGTGCATCTGAATTTAAAGGCTATGACC
ATCTGGAACTGAACGGCAAAGTGACTGCGCTGTTTGTTGATGGTAAAGCGGTTGATGCCATCAATGCAGG
CCAGGAAGCTGTGGTCGTGCTGGATCAAACGCCATTCTATGCGGAATCCGGCGGTCAGGTTGGCGATAAA
GGCGAACTGAAAGGCGCTAACTTCTCCTTTGCGGTGGAAGATACGCAGAAATACGGCCAGGCGATTGGTC
ACATCGGTAAACTTGCTGCGGGTTCTCTGAAAGTGGGCGACGCGGTGCAGGCTGATGTTGATGAGGCTCG
TCGCGCCCGTATTCGTCTGAATCACTCCGCAACGCACCTGATGCACGCTGCGCTGCGCCAGGTTCTGGGT
ACTCATGTATCGCAGAAAGGTTCACTGGTTAACGACAAGGTGCTGCGCTTCGACTTCTCACACAACGAAG
CGATGAAACCAGAAGAGATTCGTGCGGTCGAAGACCTGGTGAACACACAGATTCGTCGCAATTTGCCGAT
CGAAACCAACATCATGGATCTCGAAGCGGCGAAAGCGAAAGGTGCGATGGCGCTGTTCGGCGAGAAGTAT
GATGAGCGCGTACGCGTGCTGAGCATGGGCGATTTCTCTACCGAGTTGTGTGGCGGTACTCACGCCAGCC
GCACTGGTGATATTGGTCTGTTCCGCATCATCTCTGAATCGGGTACTGCTGCAGGCGTTCGTCGTATCGA
AGCGGTAACCGGAGAAGGTGCTATCGCCACCGTTCATGCAGACAGCGATCGCTTAAGCGAAGTCGCGCAT
CTGCTGAAAGGCGATAGCAATAATCTGGCTGATAAAGTGCGCTCAGTACTGGAACGTACGCGTCAGCTGG
AAAAAGAGTTACAACAGCTTAAAGAACAAGCTGCCGCACAGGAGAGCGCAAATCTTTCCAGTAAGGCAAT
TGATGTTAATGGTGTTAAGCTGTTGGTTAGCGAGCTTAGCGGTGTTGAGCCGAAAATGTTGCGTACCATG
GTTGACGATTTAAAAAATCAGCTGGGGTCGACAATTATCGTGCTGGCAACGGTAGTCGAAGGTAAGGTTT
CTCTGATTGCAGGCGTATCTAAGGACGTCACAGATCGTGTGAAAGCAGGGGAACTGATTGGTATGGTCGC
TCAGCAGGTGGGCGGCAAGGGTGGTGGACGTCCTGACATGGCGCAAGCCGGTGGTACGGATGCTGCGGCC
TTACCTGCAGCGTTAGCCAGTGTGAAAGGCTGGGTCAGCGCGAAATTGCAATAATGAGATCCGGCTGCTA
AC
Features (pLannotate 1.2.2; 19 found; start..end, strand, type, name):
     49..96      +  terminator     T7 terminator: transcription terminator for bacteriophage T7 RNA polymerase
    133..561     +  rep_origin     f1 ori (sequence partly withheld): f1 bacteriophage origin of replication; arrow indicates direction of (+) strand synthesis
    614..718     +  promoter       AmpR promoter: bla
    719..1579    +  CDS            AmpR: β-lactamase; bla; confers resistance to ampicillin, carbenicillin, and related antibiotics
   1750..2338    +  rep_origin     ori: high-copy-number ColE1/pMB1/pBR322/pUC origin of replication
   2524..2663    -  misc_feature   bom: basis of mobility region from pBR322
   2765..2956    -  CDS            rop: Rop protein, which maintains plasmids at low copy number; rop
   2973..3353    +  CDS            YPB1_ECOLX: Protein predicted: Swiss-Prot protein existence level 4. From Escherichia coli.
   3425..3716    -  CDS            TcR (fragment): tetracycline efflux protein; tet; confers resistance to tetracycline
   3731..3752    -  protein_bind   CAP binding site: CAP binding activates transcription in the presence of cAMP. E. coli catabolite activator protein
   3765..4847    -  CDS            lacI: lac repressor; lacI; The lac repressor binds to the lac operator to inhibit transcription in E. coli. This inhibition can be relieved by adding lactose or isopropyl-β-D-thiogalactopyranoside (IPTG).
   4848..4925    -  promoter       lacI promoter: lacI
   4933..5212    -  CDS            TcR (fragment): tetracycline efflux protein; tet; confers resistance to tetracycline
   5234..5252    +  promoter       T7 promoter: promoter for bacteriophage T7 RNA polymerase
   5253..5277    +  protein_bind   lac operator: The lac repressor binds to the lac operator to inhibit transcription in E. coli. This inhibition can be relieved by adding lactose or isopropyl-β-D-thiogalactopyranoside (IPTG). lac repressor encoded by lacI
   5292..5314    +  RBS            RBS: efficient ribosome binding site from bacteriophage T7 gene 10 (Olins and Rangwala, 1989)
   5334..5351    +  CDS            7xHis (fragment): 6xHis affinity tag
   5379..8003    +  CDS            alaS: SYA_ECOLI - Also known as lovB. Experimental evidence at protein level: Swiss-Prot protein existence level 1. Attaches Ala to transfer-messenger RNA (tmRNA, also known as 10Sa RNA, the product of the ssrA gene). tmRNA plays a major role in rescue of stalled ribosomes via trans-translation. From Escherichia coli (strain K12).
   8016..41      +  CDS            SET1 (fragment) (across the origin): solubility-enhancement tag derived from T7 phage gene 10B
