[The description below was written by a language model from this plasmid's Addgene catalogue record and pLannotate feature annotations shown in this document.]
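Description:
PT7lacO-His6-AlaRS is a bacterial expression plasmid built on the pET21a backbone for producing E. coli alanyl-tRNA synthetase (AlaRS, the alaS gene product) with an N-terminal His6 tag for affinity purification. The sequenced record is about 8 kb. It is maintained in E. coli through a ColE1/pMB1-type origin accompanied by the pBR322 bom site and the rop gene. The catalogue lists it as high copy, although Rop normally moderates copy number. Selection is by ampicillin via the β-lactamase gene under its own promoter. An f1 phage origin is also present, and short tetracycline-resistance fragments flanking the lacI region are non-functional remnants of the pBR322 lineage.

The expression cassette follows the standard pET design: a T7 promoter immediately followed by a lac operator, the strong ribosome binding site from T7 gene 10, the His tag, a short linker, the full alaS coding sequence, and a downstream T7 terminator. The plasmid carries its own lacI gene and promoter, so the lac repressor holds the T7lac promoter off until an inducer such as IPTG is added. Expression requires a host supplying T7 RNA polymerase. A small annotation downstream of alaS, flagged as a fragment of a T7 gene 10B-derived solubility tag, spans the sequence origin and is probably residual vector sequence rather than a deliberate fusion. The insert was assembled by Gibson cloning, and the alternative name AlaRS_NvsK is not explained in the record.

The depositor notes that genetic stability is better in LacIq strains with glucose-supplemented medium, suggesting that leaky expression is a burden on the host. The associated work concerns the one-pot PURE cell-free protein synthesis system, for which purified AlaRS is one of the required translation components.
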