Addgene plasmid #224362: PT7lacO-His6-AlaRS
Purpose: Express AlaRS protein for his-tagged purification
Depositing lab: Richard Murray. Depositing organization: California Institute of Technology. Publication: Optimizing Protein Production in the One-Pot PURE System: Insights into Reaction Composition and Expression Efficiency. Zhang Y, Deveikis M, Qiu Y, Bjorn L, Martinez ZA, Chou TF, Freemont PS, Murray RM. ACS Synth Biol. 2025 May 16;14(5):1496-1508. doi: 10.1021/acssynbio.4c00779. Epub 2025 Apr 10. PubMed 40209036.
Backbone
  Vector backbone: pET21a
  Vector type: Bacterial Expression
Growth in bacteria
  Bacterial resistance: Ampicillin, 100 μg/mL
  Growth temperature: 37°C
  Growth strain: DH5alpha
  Copy number: High Copy
Gene/Insert
  Gene/Insert name: AlaRS (alt name: AlaRS_NvsK)
  Species: E. coli
  Entrez Gene: alaS (a.k.a. b2697, ECK2692, JW2667, act, ala-act, lovB)
  Tag / fusion protein: His6 (N terminal on insert)
  Cloning method: Gibson Cloning
Terms and licenses: Academic/Nonprofit Terms; Industry Terms: Not Available to Industry
Depositor comments: It is best to grow cells in strains with LacIq and in media supplemented 1% glucose for genetic stability. Please visit https://doi.org/10.1101/2024.06.19.599772 for bioRxiv preprint.
How to cite: PT7lacO-His6-AlaRS was a gift from Richard Murray (Addgene plasmid # 224362 ; http://n2t.net/addgene:224362 ; RRID:Addgene_224362)
